>Addgene plasmid #130768 | pMSCVbsd-PPARD-M416K | addgene full sequence | sequence record 255069 | Addgene NGS Result
AATGAAAGACCCCACCTGTAGGTTTGGCAAGCTAGCTTAAGTAACGCCATTTTGCAAGGCATGGAAAATA
CATAACTGAGAATAGAGAAGTTCAGATCAAGGTTAGGAACAGAGAGACAGCAGAATATGGGCCAAACAGG
ATATCTGTGGTAAGCAGTTCCTGCCCCGGCTCAGGGCCAAGAACAGATGGTCCCCAGATGCGGTCCCGCC
CTCAGCAGTTTCTAGAGAACCATCAGATGTTTCCAGGGTGCCCCAAGGACCTGAAATGACCCTGTGCCTT
ATTTGAACTAACCAATCAGTTCGCTTCTCGCTTCTGTTCGCGCGCTTCTGCTCCCCGAGCTCAATAAAAG
AGCCCACAACCCCTCACTCGGCGCGCCAGTCCTCCGATAGACTGCGTCGCCCGGGTACCCGTATTCCCAA
TAAAGCCTCTTGCTGTTTGCATCCGAATCGTGGACTCGCTGATCCTTGGGAGGGTCTCCTCAGATTGATT
GACTGCCCACCTCGGGGGTCTTTCATTTGGAGGTTCCACCGAGATTTGGAGACCCCTGCCCAGGGACCAC
CGACCCCCCCGCCGGGAGGTAAGCTGGCCAGCGGTCGTTTCGTGTCTGTCTCTGTCTTTGTGCGTGTTTG
TGCCGGCATCTAATGTTTGCGCCTGCGTCTGTACTAGTTAGCTAACTAGCTCTGTATCTGGCGGACCCGT
GGTGGAACTGACGAGTTCTGAACACCCGGCCGCAACCCTGGGAGACGTCCCAGGGACTTTGGGGGCCGTT
TTTGTGGCCCGACCTGAGGAAGGGAGTCGATGTGGAATCCGACCCCGTCAGGATATGTGGTTCTGGTAGG
AGACGAGAACCTAAAACAGTTCCCGCCTCCGTCTGAATTTTTGCTTTCGGTTTGGAACCGAAGCCGCGCG
TCTTGTCTGCTGCAGCGCTGCAGCATCGTTCTGTGTTGTCTCTGTCTGACTGTGTTTCTGTATTTGTCTG
AAAATTAGGGCCAGACTGTTACCACTCCCTTAAGTTTGACCTTAGGTCACTGGAAAGATGTCGAGCGGAT
CGCTCACAACCAGTCGGTAGATGTCAAGAAGAGACGTTGGGTTACCTTCTGCTCTGCAGAATGGCCAACC
TTTAACGTCGGATGGCCGCGAGACGGCACCTTTAACCGAGACCTCATCACCCAGGTTAAGATCAAGGTCT
TTTCACCTGGCCCGCATGGACACCCAGACCAGGTCCCCTACATCGTGACCTGGGAAGCCTTGGCTTTTGA
CCCCCCTCCCTGGGTCAAGCCCTTTGTACACCCTAAGCCTCCGCCTCCTCTTCCTCCATCCGCCCCGTCT
CTCCCCCTTGAACCTCCTCGTTCGACCCCGCCTCGATCCTCCCTTTATCCAGCCCTCACTCCTTCTCTAG
GCGCCGGAATTAGATCCACTAGTAACGGCCGCCAGTGTGCTGGAATTCGCCCTTAGGTGTGGCGCCGAGG
GGAGATCAGCCATGGAGCAGCCACAGGAGGAAGCCCCTGAGGTCCGGGAAGAGGAGGAGAAAGAGGAAGT
GGCAGAGGCAGAAGGAGCCCCAGAGCTCAATGGGGGACCACAGCATGCACTTCCTTCCAGCAGCTACACA
GACCTCTCCCGGAGCTCCTCGCCACCCTCACTGCTGGACCAACTGCAGATGGGCTGTGACGGGGCCTCAT
GCGGCAGCCTCAACATGGAGTGCCGGGTGTGCGGGGACAAGGCATCGGGCTTCCACTACGGTGTTCATGC
ATGTGAGGGGTGCAAGGGCTTCTTCCGTCGTACGATCCGCATGAAGCTGGAGTACGAGAAGTGTGAGCGC
AGCTGCAAGATTCAGAAGAAGAACCGCAACAAGTGCCAGTACTGCCGCTTCCAGAAGTGCCTGGCACTGG
GCATGTCACACAACGCTATCCGTTTTGGTCGGATGCCGGAGGCTGAGAAGAGGAAGCTGGTGGCAGGGCT
GACTGCAAACGAGGGGAGCCAGTACAACCCACAGGTGGCCGACCTGAAGGCCTTCTCCAAGCACATCTAC
AATGCCTACCTGAAAAACTTCAACATGACCAAAAAGAAGGCCCGCAGCATCCTCACCGGCAAAGCCAGCC
ACACGGCGCCCTTTGTGATCCACGACATCGAGACATTGTGGCAGGCAGAGAAGGGGCTGGTGTGGAAGCA
GTTGGTGAATGGCCTGCCTCCCTACAAGGAGATCAGCGTGCACGTCTTCTACCGCTGCCAGTGCACCACA
GTGGAGACCGTGCGGGAGCTCACTGAGTTCGCCAAGAGCATCCCCAGCTTCAGCAGCCTCTTCCTCAACG
ACCAGGTTACCCTTCTCAAGTATGGCGTGCACGAGGCCATCTTCGCCATGCTGGCCTCTATCGTCAACAA
GGACGGGCTGCTGGTAGCCAACGGCAGTGGCTTTGTCACCCGTGAGTTCCTGCGCAGCCTCCGCAAACCC
TTCAGTGATATCATTGAGCCTAAGTTTGAATTTGCTGTCAAGTTCAACGCCCTGGAACTTGATGACAGTG
ACCTGGCCCTATTCATTGCGGCCATCATTCTGTGTGGAGACCGGCCAGGCCTCATGAACGTTCCACGGGT
GGAGGCTATCCAGGACACCATCCTGCGTGCCCTCGAATTCCACCTGCAGGCCAACCACCCTGATGCCCAG
TACCTCTTCCCCAAGCTGCTGCAGAAGATGGCTGACCTGCGGCAACTGGTCACCGAGCACGCCCAGAAGA
TGCAGCGGATCAAGAAGACCGAAACCGAGACCTCGCTGCACCCTCTGCTCCAGGAGATCTACAAGGACAT
GTACTAACGGCGGCACCCAGGCCTCCCTGCAGACTCCAATGGGGCCAGCACTGGAGGGGCCCACCCACAT
GACTTTTCCATTGACCAGCTCTCAAGGGCGAATTCTGCAGATATCCATCACACTGGCGGCCGCTCGAGGT
TAACGAATTCTACCGGGTAGGGGAGGCGCTTTTCCCAAGGCAGTCTGGAGCATGCGCTTTAGCAGCCCCG
CTGGGCACTTGGCGCTACACAAGTGGCCTCTGGCCTCGCACACATTCCACATCCACCGGTAGGCGCCAAC
CGGCTCCGTTCTTTGGTGGCCCCTTCGCGCCACCTTCTACTCCTCCCCTAGTCAGGAAGTTCCCCCCCGC
CCCGCAGCTCGCGTCGTGCAGGACGTGACAAATGGAAGTAGCACGTCTCACTAGTCTCGTGCAGATGGAC
AGCACCGCTGAGCAATGGAAGCGGGTAGGCCTTTGGGGCAGCGGCCAATAGCAGCTTTGCTCCTTCGCTT
TCTGGGCTCAGAGGCTGGGAAGGGGTGGGTCCGGGGGCGGGCTCAGGGGCGGGCTCAGGGGCGGGGCGGG
CGCCCGAAGGTCCTCCGGAGGCCCGGCATTCTGCACGCTTCAAAAGCGCACGTCTGCCGCGCTGTTCTCC
TCTTCCTCATCTCCGGGCCTTTCGACCTGCAGCCCAAGCTTACCATGGCCAAGCCTTTGTCTCAAGAAGA
ATCCACCCTCATTGAAAGAGCAACGGCTACAATCAACAGCATCCCCATCTCTGAAGACTACAGCGTCGCC
AGCGCAGCTCTCTCTAGCGACGGCCGCATCTTCACTGGTGTCAATGTATATCATTTTACTGGGGGACCTT
GTGCAGAACTCGTGGTGCTGGGCACTGCTGCTGCTGCGGCAGCTGGCAACCTGACTTGTATCGTCGCGAT
CGGAAATGAGAACAGGGGCATCTTGAGCCCCTGCGGACGGTGCCGACAGGTGCTTCTCGATCTGCATCCT
GGGATCAAAGCCATAGTGAAGGACAGTGATGGACAGCCGACGGCAGTTGGGATTCGTGAATTGCTGCCCT
CTGGTTATGTGTGGGAGGGCTAATCGATAAAATAAAAGATTTTATTTAGTCTCCAGAAAAAGGGGGGAAT
GAAAGACCCCACCTGTAGGTTTGGCAAGCTAGAGAACCATCAGATGTTTCCAGGGTGCCCCAAGGACCTG
AAATGACCCTGTGCCTTATTTGAACTAACCAATCAGTTCGCTTCTCGCTTCTGTTCGCGCGCTTCTGCTC
CCCGAGCTCAATAAAAGAGCCCACAACCCCTCACTCGGCGCGCCAGTCCTCCGATAGACTGCGTCGCCCG
GGTACCCGTGTATCCAATAAACCCTCTTGCAGTTGCATCCGACTTGTGGTCTCGCTGTTCCTTGGGAGGG
TCTCCTCTGAGTGATTGACTACCCGTCAGCGGGGGTCTTTCATGGGTAACAGTTTCTTGAAGTTGGAGAA
CAACATTCTGAGGGTAGGAGTCGAATATTAAGTAATCCTGACTCAATTAGCCACTGTTTTGAATCCACAT
ACTCCAATACTCCTGAAATAGTTCATTATGGACAGCGCAGAAAGAGCTGGGGAGAATTGTGAAATTGTTA
TCCGCTCACAATTCCACACAACATACGAGCCGGAAGCATAAAGTGTAAAGCCTGGGGTGCCTAATGAGTG
AGCTAACTCACATTAATTGCGTTGCGCTCACTGCCCGCTTTCCAGTCGGGAAACCTGTCGTGCCAGCTGC
ATTAATGAATCGGCCAACGCGCGGGGAGAGGCGGTTTGCGTATTGGGCGCTCTTCCGCTTCCTCGCTCAC
TGACTCGCTGCGCTCGGTCGTTCGGCTGCGGCGAGCGGTATCAGCTCACTCAAAGGCGGTAATACGGTTA
TCCACAGAATCAGGGGATAACGCAGGAAAGAACATGTGAGCAAAAGGCCAGCAAAAGGCCAGGAACCGTA
AAAAGGCCGCGTTGCTGGCGTTTTTCCATAGGCTCCGCCCCCCTGACGAGCATCACAAAAATCGACGCTC
AAGTCAGAGGTGGCGAAACCCGACAGGACTATAAAGATACCAGGCGTTTCCCCCTGGAAGCTCCCTCGTG
CGCTCTCCTGTTCCGACCCTGCCGCTTACCGGATACCTGTCCGCCTTTCTCCCTTCGGGAAGCGTGGCGC
TTTCTCATAGCTCACGCTGTAGGTATCTCAGTTCGGTGTAGGTCGTTCGCTCCAAGCTGGGCTGTGTGCA
CGAACCCCCCGTTCAGCCCGACCGCTGCGCCTTATCCGGTAACTATCGTCTTGAGTCCAACCCGGTAAGA
CACGACTTATCGCCACTGGCAGCAGCCACTGGTAACAGGATTAGCAGAGCGAGGTATGTAGGCGGTGCTA
CAGAGTTCTTGAAGTGGTGGCCTAACTACGGCTACACTAGAAGAACAGTATTTGGTATCTGCGCTCTGCT
GAAGCCAGTTACCTTCGGAAAAAGAGTTGGTAGCTCTTGATCCGGCAAACAAACCACCGCTGGTAGCGGT
GGTTTTTTTGTTTGCAAGCAGCAGATTACGCGCAGAAAAAAAGGATCTCAAGAAGATCCTTTGATCTTTT
CTACGGGGTCTGACGCTCAGTGGAACGAAAACTCACGTTAAGGGATTTTGGTCATGAGATTATCAAAAAG
GATCTTCACCTAGATCCTTTTAAATTAAAAATGAAGTTTTAAATCAATCTAAAGTATATATGAGTAAACT
TGGTCTGACAGTTACCAATGCTTAATCAGTGAGGCACCTATCTCAGCGATCTGTCTATTTCGTTCATCCA
TAGTTGCCTGACTCCCCGTCGTGTAGATAACTACGATACGGGAGGGCTTACCATCTGGCCCCAGTGCTGC
AATGATACCGCGAGACCCACGCTCACCGGCTCCAGATTTATCAGCAATAAACCAGCCAGCCGGAAGGGCC
GAGCGCAGAAGTGGTCCTGCAACTTTATCCGCCTCCATCCAGTCTATTAATTGTTGCCGGGAAGCTAGAG
TAAGTAGTTCGCCAGTTAATAGTTTGCGCAACGTTGTTGCCATTGCTACAGGCATCGTGGTGTCACGCTC
GTCGTTTGGTATGGCTTCATTCAGCTCCGGTTCCCAACGATCAAGGCGAGTTACATGATCCCCCATGTTG
TGCAAAAAAGCGGTTAGCTCCTTCGGTCCTCCGATCGTTGTCAGAAGTAAGTTGGCCGCAGTGTTATCAC
TCATGGTTATGGCAGCACTGCATAATTCTCTTACTGTCATGCCATCCGTAAGATGCTTTTCTGTGACTGG
TGAGTACTCAACCAAGTCATTCTGAGAATAGTGTATGCGGCGACCGAGTTGCTCTTGCCCGGCGTCAATA
CGGGATAATACCGCGCCACATAGCAGAACTTTAAAAGTGCTCATCATTGGAAAACGTTCTTCGGGGCGAA
AACTCTCAAGGATCTTACCGCTGTTGAGATCCAGTTCGATGTAACCCACTCGTGCACCCAACTGATCTTC
AGCATCTTTTACTTTCACCAGCGTTTCTGGGTGAGCAAAAACAGGAAGGCAAAATGCCGCAAAAAAGGGA
ATAAGGGCGACACGGAAATGTTGAATACTCATACTCTTCCTTTTTCAATATTATTGAAGCATTTATCAGG
GTTATTGTCTCATGAGCGGATACATATTTGAATGTATTTAGAAAAATAAACAAATAGGGGTTCCGCGCAC
ATTTCCCCGAAAAGTGCCACCTGACGTCTAAGAAACCATTATTATCATGACATTAACCTATAAAAATAGG
CGTATCACGAGGCCCTTTCGTCTCGCGCGTTTCGGTGATGACGGTGAAAACCTCTGACACATGCAGCTCC
CGGAGACGGTCACAGCTTGTCTGTAAGCGGATGCCGGGAGCAGACAAGCCCGTCAGGGCGCGTCAGCGGG
TGTTGGCGGGTGTCGGGGCTGGCTTAACTATGCGGCATCAGAGCAGATTGTACTGAGAGTGCACCATATG
CGGTGTGAAATACCGCACAGATGCGTAAGGAGAAAATACCGCATCAGGCGCCATTCGCCATTCAGGCTGC
GCAACTGTTGGGAAGGGCGATCGGTGCGGGCCTCTTCGCTATTACGCCAGCTGGCGAAAGGGGGATGTGC
TGCAAGGCGATTAAGTTGGGTAACGCCAGGGTTTTCCCAGTCACGACGTTGTAAAACGACGGCGCAAGGA
ATGGTGCATGCAAGGAGATGGCGCCCAACAGTCCCCCGGCCACGGGGCCTGCCACCATACCCACGCCGAA
ACAAGCGCTCATGAGCCCGAAGTGGCGAGCCCGATCTTCCCCATCGGTGATGTCGGCGATATAGGCGCCA
GCAACCGCACCTGTGGCGCCGGTGATGCCGGCCACGATGCGTCCGGCGTAGAGGCGATTAGTCCAATTTG
TTAAAGACAGGATATCAGTGGTCCAGGCTCTAGTTTTGACTCAACAATATCACCAGCTGAAGCCTATAGA
GTACGAGCCATAGATAAAATAAAAGATTTTATTTAGTCTCCAGAAAAAGGGGGG
Features (pLannotate 1.2.2; 20 found; start..end, strand, type, name):
      1..517     +  LTR            5' LTR: 5' long terminal repeat from murine embryonic stem cell virus
    581..922     +  misc_feature   MESV Ψ: packaging signal of murine embryonic stem cell virus
    989..1405    +  CDS            gag (truncated): truncated Moloney murine leukemia virus (MMLV) gag gene lacking the start codon
   1482..2804    +  CDS            PPARD: PPARD_HUMAN - Also known as NR1C2, PPARB. Experimental evidence at protein level: Swiss-Prot protein existence level 1. Ligand-activated transcription factor. Receptor that binds peroxisome proliferators such as hypolipidemic drugs and fatty acids. Has a preference for poly-unsaturated fatty acids, such as gamma- linoleic acid and eicosapentanoic acid. Once activated by a ligand, the receptor binds to promoter elements of target genes. Regulates the peroxisomal beta-oxidation pathway of fatty acids. Functions as transcription activator for the acyl-CoA oxidase gene. Decreases expression of NPC
   2955..3454    +  promoter       PGK promoter: mouse phosphoglycerate kinase 1 promoter
   3475..3873    +  CDS            BSD: blasticidin S deaminase; Aspergillus terreus BSD; confers resistance to blasticidin
   3918..3952    +  LTR            3' LTR (ΔU3) (fragment): self-inactivating 3' long terminal repeat (LTR) from Moloney murine leukemia virus
   3949..4243    +  LTR            3' LTR (ΔU3) (fragment): self-inactivating 3' long terminal repeat (LTR) from Moloney murine leukemia virus
   4405..4421    -  protein_bind   lac operator: The lac repressor binds to the lac operator to inhibit transcription in E. coli. This inhibition can be relieved by adding lactose or isopropyl-β-D-thiogalactopyranoside (IPTG). lac repressor encoded by lacI
   4429..4459    -  promoter       lac promoter: promoter for the E. coli lac operon
   4474..4495    -  protein_bind   CAP binding site: CAP binding activates transcription in the presence of cAMP. E. coli catabolite activator protein
   4508..4600    -  CDS            lacI (fragment): lac repressor; lacI; The lac repressor binds to the lac operator to inhibit transcription in E. coli. This inhibition can be relieved by adding lactose or isopropyl-β-D-thiogalactopyranoside (IPTG).
   4783..5371    -  rep_origin     ori: high-copy-number ColE1/pMB1/pBR322/pUC origin of replication
   5542..6402    -  CDS            AmpR: β-lactamase; bla; confers resistance to ampicillin, carbenicillin, and related antibiotics
   6403..6507    -  promoter       AmpR promoter: bla
   6602..6637    +  CDS            rop (fragment): Rop protein, which maintains plasmids at low copy number; rop
   6739..6838    +  misc_feature   bom (fragment): basis of mobility region from pBR322
   6844..6993    -  CDS            lacZα (fragment): LacZα fragment of β-galactosidase; lacZ fragment
   6993..7194    -  CDS            TcR (fragment): tetracycline efflux protein; tet; confers resistance to tetracycline
   7195..7293    +  CDS            env (fragment): murine leukemia virus gPr80 envelope polyprotein precursor; env; proteolytically cleaved into gp70SU and p15TM subunits
