[The description below was written by a language model from this plasmid's Addgene catalogue record and pLannotate feature annotations shown in this document.]
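Description:
pMSCVbsd-PPARD-M416K is a gammaretroviral expression vector built on the pMSCVbsd backbone, a murine stem cell virus (MSCV) type plasmid carrying a blasticidin selection cassette. It is about 7.3 kb and is propagated in E. coli through a high-copy ColE1/pUC-type origin with ampicillin resistance (β-lactamase). The remaining bacterial annotations (lac promoter/operator, and fragments of lacI, lacZα, rop, bom and TcR) are non-functional backbone remnants.

The proviral region begins with a 5' LTR from murine embryonic stem cell virus, followed by the Ψ packaging signal and a truncated gag segment lacking its start codon, which together support efficient encapsidation of the genomic RNA when gag, pol and env are supplied in trans by a packaging cell line. The insert is the human PPARD cDNA, encoding the ligand-activated nuclear receptor PPARβ/δ, carrying an M416K point mutation introduced by PCR mutagenesis. It was cloned between a BglII site (destroyed) and an XhoI site (retained). No dedicated internal promoter precedes it, so it is presumably transcribed from the 5' LTR, as is usual for MSCV vectors. No epitope tag is annotated. Downstream, a mouse PGK promoter drives blasticidin S deaminase, allowing selection of stably transduced mammalian cells. The 3' LTR is annotated only as two fragments matched to a self-inactivating ΔU3 LTR. This is an automated assignment, and the record does not otherwise describe the vector as self-inactivating.

The stated purpose is retroviral transduction of PPARD cDNA. The associated publication concerns PPARβ/δ recruitment of NCOR and regulation of ANGPTL4 transcription, but the record does not state the functional consequence of the M416K substitution.
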