Addgene plasmid #130768: pMSCVbsd-PPARD-M416K
Purpose: Vector encoding PPARD cDNA for retroviral transduction
Depositing lab: Till Adhikary. Depositing organization: Philipps-Universitaet Marburg. Publication: PPARbeta/delta recruits NCOR and regulates transcription reinitiation of ANGPTL4. Legrand N, Bretscher CL, Zielke S, Wilke B, Daude M, Fritz B, Diederich WE, Adhikary T. Nucleic Acids Res. 2019 Oct 10;47(18):9573-9591. doi: 10.1093/nar/gkz685. PubMed 31428774.
Backbone
  Vector backbone: pMSCVbsd
  Vector type: Retroviral
  Selectable markers: Blasticidin
Growth in bacteria
  Bacterial resistance: Ampicillin, 100 μg/mL
  Growth temperature: 37°C
  Growth strain: NEB Stable
  Copy number: High Copy
Gene/Insert
  Gene/Insert name: PPARD M416K
  Species: H. sapiens (human)
  Mutation: M416K
  Entrez Gene: PPARD (a.k.a. FAAR, NR1C2, NUC1, NUCI, NUCII, PPARB)
  Cloning method: Restriction Enzyme; 5′ cloning site BglII (destroyed during cloning); 3′ cloning site XhoI (not destroyed)
  Sequencing primers: 5′ pMSCVseqfw (CCCTTGAACCTCCTCGTTCGACC); 3′ pMSCVseqrv (GAGACGTGCTACTTCCATTTGTC)
Terms and licenses: Academic/Nonprofit Terms; Industry Terms: Not Available to Industry
Depositor comments: Generated by PCR mutagenesis. Please visit https://www.biorxiv.org/content/10.1101/525576v2 for BioRxiv preprint.
How to cite: pMSCVbsd-PPARD-M416K was a gift from Till Adhikary (Addgene plasmid # 130768 ; http://n2t.net/addgene:130768 ; RRID:Addgene_130768)
