>Addgene plasmid #130768 | pMSCVbsd-PPARD-M416K | depositor partial sequence | sequence record 250279 | PPARD M416K
ATGGAGCAGCCACAGGAGGAAGCCCCTGAGGTCCGGGAAGAGGAGGAGAAAGAGGAAGTGGCAGAGGCAG
AAGGAGCCCCAGAGCTCAATGGGGGACCACAGCATGCACTTCCTTCCAGCAGCTACACAGACCTCTCCCG
GAGCTCCTCGCCACCCTCACTGCTGGACCAACTGCAGATGGGCTGTGACGGGGCCTCATGCGGCAGCCTC
AACATGGAGTGCCGGGTGTGCGGGGACAAGGCATCGGGCTTCCACTACGGTGTTCATGCATGTGAGGGGT
GCAAGGGCTTCTTCCGTCGTACGATCCGCATGAAGCTGGAGTACGAGAAGTGTGAGCGCAGCTGCAAGAT
TCAGAAGAAGAACCGCAACAAGTGCCAGTACTGCCGCTTCCAGAAGTGCCTGGCACTGGGCATGTCACAC
AACGCTATCCGTTTTGGTCGGATGCCGGAGGCTGAGAAGAGGAAGCTGGTGGCAGGGCTGACTGCAAACG
AGGGGAGCCAGTACAACCCACAGGTGGCCGACCTGAAGGCCTTCTCCAAGCACATCTACAATGCCTACCT
GAAAAACTTCAACATGACCAAAAAGAAGGCCCGCAGCATCCTCACCGGCAAAGCCAGCCACACGGCGCCC
TTTGTGATCCACGACATCGAGACATTGTGGCAGGCAGAGAAGGGGCTGGTGTGGAAGCAGTTGGTGAATG
GCCTGCCTCCCTACAAGGAGATCAGCGTGCACGTCTTCTACCGCTGCCAGTGCACCACAGTGGAGACCGT
GCGGGAGCTCACTGAGTTCGCCAAGAGCATCCCCAGCTTCAGCAGCCTCTTCCTCAACGACCAGGTTACC
CTTCTCAAGTATGGCGTGCACGAGGCCATCTTCGCCATGCTGGCCTCTATCGTCAACAAGGACGGGCTGC
TGGTAGCCAACGGCAGTGGCTTTGTCACCCGTGAGTTCCTGCGCAGCCTCCGCAAACCCTTCAGTGATAT
CATTGAGCCTAAGTTTGAATTTGCTGTCAAGTTCAACGCCCTGGAACTTGATGACAGTGACCTGGCCCTA
TTCATTGCGGCCATCATTCTGTGTGGAGACCGGCCAGGCCTCATGAACGTTCCACGGGTGGAGGCTATCC
AGGACACCATCCTGCGTGCCCTCGAATTCCACCTGCAGGCCAACCACCCTGATGCCCAGTACCTCTTCCC
CAAGCTGCTGCAGAAGATGGCTGACCTGCGGCAACTGGTCACCGAGCACGCCCAGAAGATGCAGCGGATC
AAGAAGACCGAAACCGAGACCTCGCTGCACCCTCTGCTCCAGGAGATCTACAAGGACATGTACTAA
